Addgene plasmid #114733: negAKARet-cyto
Purpose: Negative control of AKARet-cyto
Depositing lab: Ryohei Yasuda. Depositing organization: Max Planck Florida Institute. Publication: Imaging ERK and PKA Activation in Single Dendritic Spines during Structural Plasticity. Tang S, Yasuda R. Neuron. 2017 Mar 22;93(6):1315-1324.e3. doi: 10.1016/j.neuron.2017.02.032. Epub 2017 Mar 9. PubMed 28285819.
Backbone
  Vector backbone: pCI
  Vector type: Mammalian Expression
Growth in bacteria
  Bacterial resistance: Ampicillin, 100 μg/mL
  Growth temperature: 37°C
  Growth strain: DH5alpha
  Copy number: High Copy
Gene/Insert
  Gene/Insert name: Negative Control of AKARet-cyto
  Insert size (bp): 2300
  Promoter: CMV
  Tag / fusion protein: sREAChet (N terminal on insert); EGFP (C terminal on insert)
  Cloning method: Restriction Enzyme; 5′ cloning site NheI (unknown if destroyed); 3′ cloning site NotI (unknown if destroyed)
  Sequencing primers: 5′ CMV Forward; 3′ CCCTGAACCTGAAACATAAAATG
Resource information
  A portion of this plasmid was derived from a plasmid made by: Our lab (EKAR), Michiyuki Matsuda (AKAR3EV)
Terms and licenses: Academic/Nonprofit Terms; Industry Terms: Not Available to Industry
How to cite: negAKARet-cyto was a gift from Ryohei Yasuda (Addgene plasmid # 114733 ; http://n2t.net/addgene:114733 ; RRID:Addgene_114733)
