[The description below was written by a language model from this plasmid's Addgene catalogue record and pLannotate feature annotations shown in this document.]
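Description:
negAKARet-cyto is a mammalian expression plasmid built on the pCI backbone that encodes the negative-control version of AKARet-cyto, a cytoplasmic, genetically encoded reporter of protein kinase A (PKA) activity. It is propagated in E. coli as a high-copy plasmid through a ColE1/pUC-type origin and selected with ampicillin via the β-lactamase gene. An f1 origin is also present, along with short backbone remnants (lacZα, bom and rop fragments) that have no evident functional role here.

Expression is driven by the CMV immediate-early enhancer and promoter, followed by the chimeric β-globin/immunoglobulin intron typical of pCI, which promotes efficient mRNA processing, and is terminated by an SV40 polyadenylation signal. A T7 promoter sits just upstream of the coding region. The roughly 2.3 kb insert, cloned between NheI and NotI, is a single fusion protein. The catalogue lists sREAChet at the N terminus, which the automated annotation labels as Citrine because this acceptor is a YFP-family variant. It is followed by a fragment of yeast RAD53, which appears to serve as the phosphopeptide-binding domain, then an unannotated stretch of about 380 bp that presumably holds the linker and kinase substrate region, and finally EGFP as the C-terminal donor.

In sensors of this design, phosphorylation of the substrate causes it to bind the phospho-recognition domain, changing energy transfer between EGFP and the acceptor. The record does not state what alteration makes this version unresponsive. Parts of the construct derive from the earlier EKAR and AKAR3EV sensors. It serves as a control in imaging of PKA signalling in neurons, such as in dendritic spines during structural plasticity.
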