Features (pLannotate 1.2.2; 16 found; start..end, strand, type, name):
    140..517     +  enhancer       CMV enhancer: human cytomegalovirus immediate early enhancer
    519..718     +  promoter       CMV promoter: human cytomegalovirus (CMV) immediate early promoter
    857..989     +  intron         chimeric intron: chimera between introns from human β-globin and immunoglobulin heavy chain genes
   1034..1052    +  promoter       T7 promoter: promoter for bacteriophage T7 RNA polymerase
   1058..1774    +  CDS            Citrine: enhanced variant of YFP (Heikal et al., 2001) mammalian codon-optimized
   1775..2203    +  CDS            RAD53 (fragment): RAD53_YEAST - Also known as MEC2, SAD1, SPK1. Experimental evidence at protein level: Swiss-Prot protein existence level 1. Controls S-phase checkpoint as well as G1 and G2 DNA damage checkpoints. Phosphorylates proteins on serine, threonine, and tyrosine. Prevents entry into anaphase and mitotic exit after DNA damage via regulation of the Polo kinase CDC5. Seems to be involved in the phosphorylation of RPH1. From Saccharomyces cerevisiae (strain ATCC 204508 / S288c) (Baker's yeast).
   2582..3298    +  CDS            EGFP: EGFP is a basic (constitutively fluorescent) green fluorescent protein published in 1996, derived from Aequorea victoria. It is reported to be a rapidly-maturing weak dimer with moderate acid sensitivity.
   3377..3498    -  polyA_signal   SV40 poly(A) signal: SV40 polyadenylation signal
   3521..3589    -  CDS            large T antigen (fragment): large T antigen from SV40 (simian virus 40)
   3608..3675    +  CDS            lacZα (fragment): LacZα fragment of β-galactosidase; lacZ fragment
   3679..4107    +  rep_origin     f1 ori (sequence partly withheld): f1 bacteriophage origin of replication; arrow indicates direction of (+) strand synthesis
   4135..4234    -  misc_feature   bom (fragment): basis of mobility region from pBR322
   4336..4371    -  CDS            rop (fragment): Rop protein, which maintains plasmids at low copy number; rop
   4466..4570    +  promoter       AmpR promoter: bla
   4571..5431    +  CDS            AmpR: β-lactamase; bla; confers resistance to ampicillin, carbenicillin, and related antibiotics
   5602..6189    +  rep_origin     ori: high-copy-number ColE1/pMB1/pBR322/pUC origin of replication
>Addgene plasmid #114733 | negAKARet-cyto | addgene full sequence | sequence record 224298 | Addgene NGS Result
TCAATATTGGCCATTAGCCATATTATTCATTGGTTATATAGCATAAATCAATATTGGCTATTGGCCATTG
CATACGTTGTATCTATATCATAATATGTACATTTATATTGGCTCATGTCCAATATGACCGCCATGTTGGC
ATTGATTATTGACTAGTTATTAATAGTAATCAATTACGGGGTCATTAGTTCATAGCCCATATATGGAGTT
CCGCGTTACATAACTTACGGTAAATGGCCCGCCTGGCTGACCGCCCAACGACCCCCGCCCATTGACGTCA
ATAATGACGTATGTTCCCATAGTAACGCCAATAGGGACTTTCCATTGACGTCAATGGGCGGAGTATTTAC
GGTAAACTGCCCACTTGGCAGTACATCAAGTGTATCATATGCCAAGTCCGCCCCCTATTGACGTCAATGA
CGGTAAATGGCCCGCCTGGCATTATGCCCAGTACATGACCTTACGGGACTTTCCTACTTGGCAGTACATC
TACGTATTAGTCATCGCTATTACCATGGTGATGCGGTTTTGGCAGTACACCAATGGGCGTGGATAGCGGT
TTGACTCACGGGGATTTCCAAGTCTCCACCCCATTGACGTCAATGGGAGTTTGTTTTGGCACCAAAATCA
ACGGGACTTTCCAAAATGTCGTAATAACCCCGCCCCGTTGACGCAAATGGGCGGTAGGCGTGTACGGTGG
GAGGTCTATATAAGCAGAGCTCGTTTAGTGAACCGTCAGATCACTAGAAGCTTTATTGCGGTAGTTTATC
ACAGTTAAATTGCTAACGCAGTCAGTGCTTCTGACACAACAGTCTCGAACTTAAGCTGCAGAAGTTGGTC
GTGAGGCACTGGGCAGGTAAGTATCAAGGTTACAAGACAGGTTTAAGGAGACCAATAGAAACTGGGCTTG
TCGAGACAGAGAAGACTCTTGCGTTTCTGATAGGCACCTATTGGTCTTACTGACATCCACTTTGCCTTTC
TCTCCACAGGTGTCCACTCCCAGTTCAATTACAGCTCTTAAGGCTAGAGTACTTAATACGACTCACTATA
GGCTAGCATGGTGAGCAAGGGCGAGGAGCTGTTCACCGGGGTGGTGCCCATCCTGGTCGAGCTGGACGGC
GACGTAAACGGCCACAAGTTCAGCGTGTCCGGCGAGGGCGAGGGCGATGCCACCTACGGCAAGCTGACCC
TGAAGCTCATCTGCACCACCGGCAAGCTGCCCGTGCCCTGGCCCACCCTCGTGACCACCTTCGGCTACGG
CCTGATGTGCTTCGCCCGCTACCCCGACCACATGAAGCAGCACGACTTCTTCAAGTCCGCCATGCCCGAA
GGCTACGTCCAGGAGCGCACCATCTTCTTCAAGGACGACGGCAACTACAAGACCCGCGCCGAGGTGAAGT
TCGAGGGCGACACCCTGGTGAACCGCATCGAGCTGAAGGGCATCGACTTCAAGGAGGACGGCAACATCCT
GGGGCACAAGCTGGAGTACAACTGGAACAGCGTCAACGTCTATATCATGGCCGACAAGCAGAAGAACGGC
ATCAAGGTGAACTTCAAGATCCGCCACAACATCGAGGACGGCAGCGTGCAGCTCGCCGACCACTACCAGC
AGAACACCCCCATCGGCGACGGCCCCGTGCTGCTGCCCGACAACCACTACCTGAGCTACCAGTCCGCCCT
GTTCAAAGACCCCAACGAGAAGCGCGATCACATGGTCCTGCTGGAGTTCCTGACCGCCGCCGGGATCACT
CTCGGCATGGACGAGCTGTACAAGCTCGAGAAGTTTTCTCAAGAACAGATCGGCGAAAACATTGTGTGCA
GGGTCATTTGTACCACGGGTCAAATTCCCATCCGAGATTTGTCAGCTGATATTTCACAAGTGCTTAAGGA
AAAACGATCCATAAAGAAAGTTTGGACATTTGGTAGAAACCCAGCCTGTGACTATCATTTAGGAAACATT
TCAAGACTGTCAAATAAGCATTTCCAAATACTACTAGGAGAAGACGGTAACCTTTTATTGAATGACATTT
CCACTAATGGGACCTGGTTAAATGGGCAAAAAGTCGAGAAGAACAGCAATCAGTTACTGTCCCAAGGTGA
TGAAATAACCGTTGGTGTAGGCGTGGAATCAGATATTTTATCTCTGGTCATTTTCATAAACGACAAATTT
AAGCAGTGCCTGGAGCAGAACAAAGTTGATCGCGGTACCAGTGCTGGTGGTAGTGCTGGTGGTAGTGCTG
GTGGTAGTGCTGGTGGTTCCGGCAGTGCTGGTGGTAGTGCTGGTGGTAGTACCAGTGCTGGTGGTAGTGC
TGGTGGTAGTGCTGGTGGTAGTGCTGGTGGTAGTGCTGGTGGTTCCGGCAGTGCTGGTGGTAGTGCTGGT
GGTAGTACCAGTGCTGGTGGTAGTGCTGGTGGTAGTGCTGGTGGTAGTGCTGGTGGTAGTGCTGGTGGTT
CCGGCAGTGCTGGTGGTAGTGCTGGTGGTAGTACCAGTGCTGGTGGTAGTGCTGGTGGTAGTGCTGGTGG
TAGTGCTGGTGGTAGTGCTGGTGGTTCCGGATTGAGGCGCGCGGCGCTGGTTGACACGCGTATGGTGAGC
AAGGGCGAGGAGCTGTTCACCGGGGTGGTGCCCATCCTGGTCGAGCTGGACGGCGACGTAAACGGCCACA
AGTTCAGCGTGTCCGGCGAGGGCGAGGGCGATGCCACCTACGGCAAGCTGACCCTGAAGTTCATCTGCAC
CACCGGCAAGCTGCCCGTGCCCTGGCCCACCCTCGTGACCACCCTGACCTACGGCGTGCAGTGCTTCAGC
CGCTACCCCGACCACATGAAGCAGCACGACTTCTTCAAGTCCGCCATGCCCGAAGGCTACGTCCAGGAGC
GCACCATCTTCTTCAAGGACGACGGCAACTACAAGACCCGCGCCGAGGTGAAGTTCGAGGGCGACACCCT
GGTGAACCGCATCGAGCTGAAGGGCATCGACTTCAAGGAGGACGGCAACATCCTGGGGCACAAGCTGGAG
TACAACTACAACAGCCACAACGTCTATATCATGGCCGACAAGCAGAAGAACGGCATCAAGGTGAACTTCA
AGATCCGCCACAACATCGAGGACGGCAGCGTGCAGCTCGCCGACCACTACCAGCAGAACACCCCCATCGG
CGACGGCCCCGTGCTGCTGCCCGACAACCACTACCTGAGCACCCAGTCCGCCCTGAGCAAAGACCCCAAC
GAGAAGCGCGATCACATGGTCCTGCTGGAGTTCGTGACCGCCGCCGGGATCACTCTCGGCATGGACGAGC
TGTACAAGGATGCTCTTCAAAAAAAACTTGAAGAACTTGAACTTGACGAATGAACTAGTATCTGCGGCCG
CTTCGAGCAGACATGATAAGATACATTGATGAGTTTGGACAAACCACAACTAGAATGCAGTGAAAAAAAT
GCTTTATTTGTGAAATTTGTGATGCTATTGCTTTATTTGTAACCATTATAAGCTGCAATAAACAAGTTAA
CAACAACAATTGCATTCATTTTATGTTTCAGGTTCAGGGGGAGATGTGGGAGGTTTTTTAAAGCAAGTAA
AACCTCTACAAATGTGGTAAAATCGATAAGGATCCGGGCTGGCGTAATAGCGAAGAGGCCCGCACCGATC
GCCCTTCCCAACAGTTGCGCAGCCTGAATGGCGAATGG
[124 nt withheld, positions 3679-3802]
C
[91 nt withheld, positions 3804-3894]
A
[49 nt withheld, positions 3896-3944]
CCTTTGACGTTGGAGTCCACGTTCTTT
[37 nt withheld, positions 3972-4008]
ACCCTATCTCGGTCTATTCTTTTGATTTATAAGGGATTTTGCCGATTTCGGCCTATTGGTTAAAAAATGA
GCTGATTTAACAAAAATTTAACGCGAATTTTAACAAAATATTAACGCTTACAATTTCCTGATGCGGTATT
TTCTCCTTACGCATCTGTGCGGTATTTCACACCGCATATGGTGCACTCTCAGTACAATCTGCTCTGATGC
CGCATAGTTAAGCCAGCCCCGACACCCGCCAACACCCGCTGACGCGCCCTGACGGGCTTGTCTGCTCCCG
GCATCCGCTTACAGACAAGCTGTGACCGTCTCCGGGAGCTGCATGTGTCAGAGGTTTTCACCGTCATCAC
CGAAACGCGCGAGACGAAAGGGCCTCGTGATACGCCTATTTTTATAGGTTAATGTCATGATAATAATGGT
TTCTTAGACGTCAGGTGGCACTTTTCGGGGAAATGTGCGCGGAACCCCTATTTGTTTATTTTTCTAAATA
CATTCAAATATGTATCCGCTCATGAGACAATAACCCTGATAAATGCTTCAATAATATTGAAAAAGGAAGA
GTATGAGTATTCAACATTTCCGTGTCGCCCTTATTCCCTTTTTTGCGGCATTTTGCCTTCCTGTTTTTGC
TCACCCAGAAACGCTGGTGAAAGTAAAAGATGCTGAAGATCAGTTGGGTGCACGAGTGGGTTACATCGAA
CTGGATCTCAACAGCGGTAAGATCCTTGAGAGTTTTCGCCCCGAAGAACGTTTTCCAATGATGAGCACTT
TTAAAGTGCTGCTATGTGGCGCGGTATTATCCCGTATTGACGTCGGGCAAGAGCAACTCGGTCGCCGCAT
ACACTATTCTCAGAATGACTTGGTTGAGTACTCACCAGTCACAGAAAAGCATCTTACGGATGGCATGACA
GTAAGAGAATTATGCAGTGCTGCCATAACCATGAGTGATAACACTGCGGCCAACTTACTTCTGACAACGA
TCGGAGGACCGAAGGAGCTAACCGCTTTTTTGCACAACATGGGGGATCATGTAACTCGCCTTGATCGTTG
GGAACCGGAGCTGAATGAAGCCATACCAAACGACGAGCGTGACACCACGATGCCTGTAGCAATGGCAACA
ACGTTGCGCAAACTATTAACTGGCGAACTACTTACTCTAGCTTCCCGGCAACAATTAATAGACTGGATGG
AGGCGGATAAAGTTGCAGGACCACTTCTGCGCTCGGCCCTTCCGGCTGGCTGGTTTATTGCTGATAAATC
TGGAGCCGGTGAGCGTGGGTCTCGCGGTATCATTGCAGCACTGGGGCCAGATGGTAAGCCCTCCCGTATC
GTAGTTATCTACACGACGGGGAGTCAGGCAACTATGGATGAACGAAATAGACAGATCGCTGAGATAGGTG
CCTCACTGATTAAGCATTGGTAACTGTCAGACCAAGTTTACTCATATATACTTTAGATTGATTTAAAACT
TCATTTTTAATTTAAAAGGATCTAGGTGAAGATCCTTTTTGATAATCTCATGACCAAAATCCCTTAACGT
GAGTTTTCGTTCCACTGAGCGTCAGACCCCGTAGAAAAGATCAAAGGATCTTCTTGAGATCCTTTTTTTC
TGCGCGTAATCTGCTGCTTGCAAACAAAAAACCACCGCTACCAGCGGTGGTTTGTTTGCCGGATCAAGAG
CTACCAACTCTTTTTCCGAAGGTAACTGGCTTCAGCAGAGCGCAGATACCAAATACTGTTCTTCTAGTGT
AGCCGTAGTTAGGCCACCACTTCAAGAACTCTGTAGCACCGCCTACATACCTCGCTCTGCTAATCCTGTT
ACCAGTGGCTGCTGCCAGTGGCGATAAGTCGTGTCTTACCGGGTTGGACTCAAGACGATAGTTACCGGAT
AAGGCGCAGCGGTCGGGCTGAACGGGGGGTTCGTGCACACAGCCCAGCTTGGAGCGAACGACCTACACCG
AACTGAGATACCTACAGCGTGAGCTATGAGAAAGCGCCACGCTTCCCGAAGGGAGAAAGGCGGACAGGTA
TCCGGTAAGCGGCAGGGTCGGAACAGGAGAGCGCACGAGGGAGCTTCCAGGGGGAAACGCCTGGTATCTT
TATAGTCCTGTCGGGTTTCGCCACCTCTGACTTGAGCGTCGATTTTTGTGATGCTCGTCAGGGGGGCGGA
GCCTATGGAAAAACGCCAGCAACGCGGCCTTTTTACGGTTCCTGGCCTTTTGCTGGCCTTTTGCTCACAT
GGCTCGACAGATCT
